>Addgene plasmid #112038 | pJW1664 | depositor full sequence | sequence record 210825 | pJW1664 sequence 6843 bps
TCGCGCGTTTCGGTGATGACGGTGAAAACCTCTGACACATGCAGCTCCCGGAGACGGTCACAGCTTGTCT
GTAAGCGGATGCCGGGAGCAGACAAGCCCGTCAGGGCGCGTCAGCGGGTGTTGGCGGGTGTCGGGGCTGG
CTTAACTATGCGGCATCAGAGCAGATTGTACTGAGAGTGCACCATAATTCCGTTTTAAGAGCTTGGTGAG
CGCTAGGAGTCACTGCCAGGTATCGTTTGAACACGGCATTAGTCAGGGAAGTCATAACACAGTCCTTTCC
CGCAATTTTCTTTTTCTATTACTCTTGGCCTCCTCTAGTACACTCTATATTTTTTTATGCCTCGGTAATG
ATTTTCATTTTTTTTTTTCCACCTAGCGGATGACTCTTTTTTTTTCTTAGCGATTGGCATTATCACATAA
TGAATTATACATTATATAAAGTAATGTGATTTCTTCGAAGAATATACTAAAAAATGAGCAGGCAAGATAA
ACGAAGGCAAAGATGACAGAGCAGAAAGCCCTAGTAAAGCGTATTACAAATGAAACCAAGATTCAGATTG
CGATCTCTTTAAAGGGTGGTCCCCTAGCGATAGAGCACTCGATCTTCCCAGAAAAAGAGGCAGAAGCAGT
AGCAGAACAGGCCACACAATCGCAAGTGATTAACGTCCACACAGGTATAGGGTTTCTGGACCATATGATA
CATGCTCTGGCCAAGCATTCCGGCTGGTCGCTAATCGTTGAGTGCATTGGTGACTTACACATAGACGACC
ATCACACCACTGAAGACTGCGGGATTGCTCTCGGTCAAGCTTTTAAAGAGGCCCTAGGGGCCGTGCGTGG
AGTAAAAAGGTTTGGATCAGGATTTGCGCCTTTGGATGAGGCACTTTCCAGAGCGGTGGTAGATCTTTCG
AACAGGCCGTACGCAGTTGTCGAACTTGGTTTGCAAAGGGAGAAAGTAGGAGATCTCTCTTGCGAGATGA
TCCCGCATTTTCTTGAAAGCTTTGCAGAGGCTAGCAGAATTACCCTCCACGTTGATTGTCTGCGAGGCAA
GAATGATCATCACCGTAGTGAGAGTGCGTTCAAGGCTCTTGCGGTTGCCATAAGAGAAGCCACCTCGCCC
AATGGTACCAACGATGTTCCCTCCACCAAAGGTGTTCTTATGTAGTGACACCGATTATTTAAAGCTGCAG
CATACGATATATATACATGTGTATATATGTATACCTATGAATGTCAGTAAGTATGTATACGAACAGTATG
ATACTGAAGATGACAAGGTAATGCATCATTCTATACGTGTCATTCTGAACGAGGCGCGCTTTCCTTTTTT
CTTTTTGCTTTTTCTTTTTTTTTCTCTTGAACTCGACGGATCATATGCGGTGTGAAATACCGCACAGATG
CGTAAGGAGAAAATACCGCATCAGGAAATTGTAAACGTTAATATTTTGTTAAAATTCGCGTTAAATTTTT
GTTAAATCAGCTCATTTTTTAACCAATAGGCCGAAATCGGCAAAATCCCTTATAAATCAAAAGAATAGAC
CGAGATAGGGT
[37 nt withheld, positions 1552-1588]
AAAGAACGTGGACTCCAACGTCAAAGG
[49 nt withheld, positions 1616-1664]
T
[91 nt withheld, positions 1666-1756]
G
[124 nt withheld, positions 1758-1881]
CGCGCCATTCGCCATTCAGGCTGCGCAACTGTTGGGAAGGGCGATCGGTGCGGGCCTCTTCGCTATTACG
CCAGCTGGCGAAGGGGGGATGTGCTGCAAGGCGATTAAGTTGGGTAACGCCAGGGTTTTCCCAGTCACGA
CGTTGTAAAACGACGGCCAGTGAATTGTAATACGACTCACTATAGGGCGAATTGGAGCTCCACCGCGGTG
GCGGCCGCAAATTAAAGCCTTCGAGCGTCCCAAAACCTTCTCAAGCAAGGTTTTCAGTATAATGTTACAT
GCGTACACGCGTCTGTACAGAAAAAAAAGAAAAATTTGAAATATAAATAACGTTCTTAATACTAACATAA
CTATAAAAAAATAAATAGGGACCTAGACTTCAGGTTGTCTAACTCCTTCCTTTTCGGTTAGAGCGGATGT
GGGGGGAGGGCGTGAATGTAAGCGTGACATAACTAATTACATGACTCGAGTTAATTAAGCTTGTGCCCCA
GTTTGCTAGGGAGGTCGCAGTATCTGGCCACTGCCACCTCGTGCTGCTCGACGTAGGTCTCGTTGTTGGC
CTCCTTGATTCTTTCCAGTCTGTAGTCCACATAGTAGACGCCAGGCATCTTGAGGTTCTTAGCGGGTTTC
TTGGATCTATATGTGGTCTTGATGTTTGCGATCAGATGGCTCCCGCCCACGAGCTTCAGGGCCATGTCGT
TTCTGCCTTCCAGGCCGCCGTCAGCGGGGTACAGCGTCTCGGTGAAGGCCTCCCAGCCGAGTGTTTTCTT
CTGCATCACAGGGCCGTTGGATGTGAAGTTCACCCCTCTGATCTTGACGTTGTAGATGAGGCAGCCGTCC
TGGAGGCTGGTGTCCTGGGTAGCGGTCAGCACGCCCCCGTCTTCGTATGTGGTGACTCTCTCCCATGTGA
AGCCCTCAGGGAAGGACTGCTTGAAGAAGTCGGGGATGCCCTGGGTGTGGTTGATGAAGGTCTTGCTGCC
GTAGAGGAAGCTAGTAGCCAGGATGTCGAAGGCGAAGGGGAGAGGGCCGCCCTCGACCACCTTGATTCTC
ATGGTCTGGGTGCCCTCGTAGGGCTTGCCTTCGCCCTCGGATGTGCACTTGAAGTGATGGTTGTCCACGG
TGCCCTCCATGTACAGCTTCATGTGCATGTTCTCCTTAATCAGCTCGCTCATAGATCTGGTACCCGGGGA
TCCGGAAGAGTAGGCGCGCTTCTGGAAAGCCTGGCGGGTGGTGGCGTTGACGATGGAGGTCATCTGGGTG
CGCTTGAGGGTCTGGAGGGGGGAGCCAGTCTGGATGGTGCGCTTGCTGACCTGAGCAACGCGGACAGCAG
GGCGGGCAACCTTGGCGGAAGCAGCCATCCGGGAGGCCAGGCGAGAGGCGAGGACACGAGTGGAGGCCAT
ACTAGTTCTAGAATCCGTCGAAACTAAGTTCTGGTGTTTTAAAACTAAAAAAAAGACTAACTATAAAAGT
AGAATTTAAGAAGTTTAAGAAATAGATTTACAGAATTACAATCAATACCTACCGTCTTTATATACTTATT
AGTCAAGTAGGGGAATAATTTCAGGGAACTGGTTTCAACCTTTTTTTTCAGCTTTTTCCAAATCAGAGAG
AGCAGAAGGTAATAGAAGGTGTAAGAAAATGAGATAGATACATGCGTGGGTCAATTGCCTTGTGTCATCA
TTTACTCCAGGCAGGTTGCATCACTCCATTGAGGTTGTGCCCGTTTTTTGCCTGTTTGTGCCCCTGTTCT
CTGTAGTTGCGCTAAGAGAATGGACCTATGAACTGATGGTTGGTGAAGAAAACAATATTTTGGTGCTGGG
ATTCTTTTTTTTTCTGGATGCCAGCTTAAAAAGCGGGCTCCATTATATTTAGTGGATGCCAGGAATAAAC
TGTTCACCCAGACACCTACGATGTTATATATTCTGTGTAACCCGCCCCCTATTTTGGGCATGTACGGGTT
ACAGCAGAATTAAAAGGCTAATTTTTTGACTAAATAAAGTTAGGAAAATCACTACTATTAATTATTTACG
TATTCTTTGAAATGGCGAGTATTGATAATGATAAACTGAGCTCCACCGCGGTGGCGGCCGCTCTAGAACT
AGTGGATCCCCCGGGCTGCAGGAATTCGATATCAAGCTTATCGATACCGTCGACCTCGAGGGGGGGCCCG
GTACCCAGCTTTTGTTCCCTTTAGTGAGGGTTAATTCCGAGCTTGGCGTAATCATGGTCATAGCTGTTTC
CTGTGTGAAATTGTTATCCGCTCACAATTCCACACAACATAGGAGCCGGAAGCATAAAGTGTAAAGCCTG
GGGTGCCTAATGAGTGAGGTAACTCACATTAATTGCGTTGCGCTCACTGCCCGCTTTCCAGTCGGGAAAC
CTGTCGTGCCAGCTGCATTAATGAATCGGCCAACGCGCGGGGAGAGGCGGTTTGCGTATTGGGCGCTCTT
CCGCTTCCTCGCTCACTGACTCGCTGCGCTCGGTCGTTCGGCTGCGGCGAGCGGTATCAGCTCACTCAAA
GGCGGTAATACGGTTATCCACAGAATCAGGGGATAACGCAGGAAAGAACATGTGAGCAAAAGGCCAGCAA
AAGGCCAGGAACCGTAAAAAGGCCGCGTTGCTGGCGTTTTTCCATAGGCTCGGCCCCCCTGACGAGCATC
ACAAAAATCGACGCTCAAGTCAGAGGTGGCGAAACCCGACAGGACTATAAAGATACCAGGCGTTCCCCCC
TGGAAGCTCCCTCGTGCGCTCTCCTGTTCCGACCCTGCCGCTTACCGGATACCTGTCCGCCTTTCTCCCT
TCGGGAAGCGTGGCGCTTTCTCAATGCTCACGCTGTAGGTATCTCAGTTCGGTGTAGGTCGTTCGCTCCA
AGCTGGGCTGTGTGCACGAACCCCCCGTTCAGCCCGACCGCTGCGCCTTATCCGGTAACTATCGTCTTGA
GTCCAACCCGGTAAGACACGACTTATCGCCACTGGCAGCAGCCACTGGTAACAGGATTAGCAGAGCGAGG
TATGTAGGCGGTGCTACAGAGTTCTTGAAGTGGTGGCCTAACTACGGCTACACTAGAAGGACAGTATTTG
GTATCTGCGCTCTGCTGAAGCCAGTTACCTTCGGAAAAAGAGTTGGTAGCTCTTGATCCGGCAAACAAAC
CACCGCTGGTAGCGGTGGTTTTTTTGTTTGCAAGCAGCAGATTACGCGCAGAAAAAAAGGATCTCAAGAA
GATCCTTTGATCTTTTCTACGGGGTCTGACGCTCAGTGGAACGAAAACTCACGTTAAGGGATTTTGGTCA
TGAGATTATCAAAAAGGATCTTCACCTAGATCCTTTTAAATTAAAAATGAAGTTTTAAATCAATCTAAAG
TATATATGAGTAAACTTGGTCTGACAGTTACCAATGCTTAATCAGTGAGGCACCTATCTCAGCGATCTGT
CTATTTCGTTCATCCATAGTTGCCTGACTGCCCGTCGTGTAGATAACTACGATACGGGAGGGCTTACCAT
CTGGCCCCAGTGCTGCAATGATACCGCGAGACCCACGCTCACCGGCTCCAGATTTATCAGCAATAAACCA
GCCAGCCGGAAGGGCCGAGCGCAGAAGTGGTCCTGCAACTTTATCCGCCTCCATCCAGTCTATTAATTGT
TGCCGGGAAGCTAGAGTAAGTAGTTCGCCAGTTAATAGTTTGCGCAACGTTGTTGCCATTGCTACAGGCA
TCGTGGTGTCACGCTCGTCGTTTGGTATGGCTTCATTCAGCTCCGGTTCCCAACGATCAAGGCGAGTTAC
ATGATCCCCCATGTTGTGAAAAAAAGCGGTTAGCTCCTTCGGTCCTCCGATCGTTGTCAGAAGTAAGTTG
GCCGCAGTGTTATCACTCATGGTTATGGCAGCACTGCATAATTCTCTTACTGTCATGCCATCCGTAAGAT
GCTTTTCTGTGACTGGTGAGTACTCAACCAAGTCATTCTGAGAATAGTGTATGCGGCGACCGAGTTGCTC
TTGCCCGGCGTCAATACGGGATAATACCGCGCCACATAGCAGAACTTTAAAAGTGCTCATCATTGGAAAA
CGTTCTTCGGGGCGAAAACTCTCAAGGATCTTACCGCTGTTGAGATCCAGTTCGATGTAACCCACTCGTG
CACCCAACTGATCTTCAGCATCTTTTACTTTCACCAGCGTTTCTGGGTGAGCAAAAACAGGAAGGCAAAA
TGCCGCAAAAAAGGGAATAAGGGCGACACGGAAATGTTGAATACTCATACTCTTCCTTTTTCAATATTAT
TGAAGCATTTATCAGGGTTATTGTCTCATGAGCGGATACATATTTGAATGTATTTAGAAAAATAAACAAA
TAGGGGTTCCGCGCACATTTCCCCGAAAAGTGCCACCTGGGTCCTTTTCATCACGTGCTATAAAAATAAT
TATAATTTAAATTTTTTAATATAAATATATAAATTAAAAATAGAAAGTAAAAAAAGAAATTAAAGAAAAA
ATAGTTTTTGTTTTCCGAAGATGTAAAAGACTCTAGGGGGATCGCCAACAAATACTACCTTTTATCTTGC
TCTTCCTGCTCTCAGGTATTAATGCCGAATTGTTTCATCTTGTCTGTGTAGAAGACCACACACGAAAATC
CTGTGATTTTACATTTTACTTATCGTTAATCGAATGTATATCTATTTAATCTGCTTTTCTTGTCTAATAA
ATATATATGTAAAGTACGCTTTTTGTTGAAATTTTTTAAACCTTTGTTTATTTTTTTTTCTTCATTCCGT
AACTCTTCTACCTTCTTTATTTACTTTCTAAAATCCAAATACAAAACATAAAAATAAATAAACACAGAGT
AAATTCCCAAATTATTCCATCATTAAAAGATACGAGGCGCGTGTAAGTTACAGGCAAGCGATCCGTCCTA
AGAAACCATTATTATCATGACATTAACCTATAAAAATAGGCGTATCACGAGGCCCTTTCGTC
Features (pLannotate 1.2.2; 25 found; start..end, strand, type, name):
    137..186     +  misc_feature   bom (fragment): basis of mobility region from pBR322
    191..265     -  CDS            MRM1 (fragment): MRM1_YEAST - Also known as PET56 From Saccharomyces cerevisiae (strain ATCC 204508 / S288c) (Baker's yeast).
    315..502     +  promoter       HIS3 promoter: S. cerevisiae HIS3
    503..1165    +  CDS            HIS3: imidazoleglycerol-phosphate dehydratase, required for histidine biosynthesis; S. cerevisiae HIS3; yeast auxotrophic marker
   1122..1415    +  CDS            YO201_YEAST (fragment): Protein uncertain: Swiss-Prot protein existence level 5. From Saccharomyces cerevisiae (strain ATCC 204508 / S288c) (Baker's yeast).
   1372..1425    +  misc_feature   bom (fragment): basis of mobility region from pBR322
   1426..1881    -  rep_origin     f1 ori (sequence partly withheld): f1 bacteriophage origin of replication; arrow indicates direction of (+) strand synthesis
   1889..2046    -  CDS            lacZα (fragment): LacZα fragment of β-galactosidase; lacZ fragment
   2049..2067    +  promoter       T7 promoter: promoter for bacteriophage T7 RNA polymerase
   2076..2099    +  misc_feature   MCS (fragment): pBluescript multiple cloning site
   2098..2345    -  terminator     CYC1 terminator: S. cerevisiae CYC1; transcription terminator for CYC1
   2352..3053    -  CDS            TagBFP: monomeric blue fluorescent protein mammalian codon-optimized
   3075..3281    -  CDS            oli (fragment): ATP9_NEUCR - Also known as atp-9, atp9, prl-1. Experimental evidence at protein level: Swiss-Prot protein existence level 1. Mitochondrial membrane ATP synthase (F(1)F(0) ATP synthase or Complex V) produces ATP from ADP in the presence of a proton gradient across the membrane which is generated by electron transport complexes of the respiratory chain. F-type ATPases consist of two structural domains, F(1) - containing the extramembraneous catalytic core and F(0) - containing the membrane proton channel, linked together by a central stalk and a peripheral stalk. During catalysis, ATP synthesis
   3299..3942    -  promoter       GAP promoter: S. cerevisiae TDH3; promoter for glyceraldehyde-3-phosphate dehydrogenase
   3949..4056    +  misc_feature   MCS: pBluescript multiple cloning site
   4069..4087    -  promoter       T3 promoter: promoter for bacteriophage T3 RNA polymerase
   4132..4148    -  protein_bind   lac operator: The lac repressor binds to the lac operator to inhibit transcription in E. coli. This inhibition can be relieved by adding lactose or isopropyl-β-D-thiogalactopyranoside (IPTG). lac repressor encoded by lacI
   4156..4186    -  promoter       lac promoter: promoter for the E. coli lac operon
   4201..4222    -  protein_bind   CAP binding site: CAP binding activates transcription in the presence of cAMP. E. coli catabolite activator protein
   4235..4327    -  CDS            lacI (fragment): lac repressor; lacI; The lac repressor binds to the lac operator to inhibit transcription in E. coli. This inhibition can be relieved by adding lactose or isopropyl-β-D-thiogalactopyranoside (IPTG).
   4510..5098    -  rep_origin     ori: high-copy-number ColE1/pMB1/pBR322/pUC origin of replication
   5269..6129    -  CDS            AmpR: β-lactamase; bla; confers resistance to ampicillin, carbenicillin, and related antibiotics
   6130..6234    -  promoter       AmpR promoter: bla
   6271..6774    +  misc_feature   CEN/ARS: S. cerevisiae CEN6 centromere fused to an autonomously replicating sequence
   6843..35      +  CDS            rop (fragment) (across the origin): Rop protein, which maintains plasmids at low copy number; rop
