>Addgene plasmid #112038 | pJW1664 | addgene full sequence | sequence record 215312 | Addgene NGS Result
TCGCGCGTTTCGGTGATGACGGTGAAAACCTCTGACACATGCAGCTCCCGGAGACGGTCACAGCTTGTCT
GTAAGCGGATGCCGGGAGCAGACAAGCCCGTCAGGGCGCGTCAGCGGGTGTTGGCGGGTGTCGGGGCTGG
CTTAACTATGCGGCATCAGAGCAGATTGTACTGAGAGTGCACCATAAATTCCCGTTTTAAGAGCTTGGTG
AGCGCTAGGAGTCACTGCCAGGTATCGTTTGAACACGGCATTAGTCAGGGAAGTCATAACACAGTCCTTT
CCCGCAATTTTCTTTTTCTATTACTCTTGGCCTCCTCTAGTACACTCTATATTTTTTTATGCCTCGGTAA
TGATTTTCATTTTTTTTTTTCCACCTAGCGGATGACTCTTTTTTTTTCTTAGCGATTGGCATTATCACAT
AATGAATTATACATTATATAAAGTAATGTGATTTCTTCGAAGAATATACTAAAAAATGAGCAGGCAAGAT
AAACGAAGGCAAAGATGACAGAGCAGAAAGCCCTAGTAAAGCGTATTACAAATGAAACCAAGATTCAGAT
TGCGATCTCTTTAAAGGGTGGTCCCCTAGCGATAGAGCACTCGATCTTCCCAGAAAAAGAGGCAGAAGCA
GTAGCAGAACAGGCCACACAATCGCAAGTGATTAACGTCCACACAGGTATAGGGTTTCTGGACCATATGA
TACATGCTCTGGCCAAGCATTCCGGCTGGTCGCTAATCGTTGAGTGCATTGGTGACTTACACATAGACGA
CCATCACACCACTGAAGACTGCGGGATTGCTCTCGGTCAAGCTTTTAAAGAGGCCCTAGGGGCCGTGCGT
GGAGTAAAAAGGTTTGGATCAGGATTTGCGCCTTTGGATGAGGCACTTTCCAGAGCGGTGGTAGATCTTT
CGAACAGGCCGTACGCAGTTGTCGAACTTGGTTTGCAAAGGGAGAAAGTAGGAGATCTCTCTTGCGAGAT
GATCCCGCATTTTCTTGAAAGCTTTGCAGAGGCTAGCAGAATTACCCTCCACGTTGATTGTCTGCGAGGC
AAGAATGATCATCACCGTAGTGAGAGTGCGTTCAAGGCTCTTGCGGTTGCCATAAGAGAAGCCACCTCGC
CCAATGGTACCAACGATGTTCCCTCCACCAAAGGTGTTCTTATGTAGTGACACCGATTATTTAAAGCTGC
AGCATACGATATATATACATGTGTATATATGTATACCTATGAATGTCAGTAAGTATGTATACGAACAGTA
TGATACTGAAGATGACAAGGTAATGCATCATTCTATACGTGTCATTCTGAACGAGGCGCGCTTTCCTTTT
TTCTTTTTGCTTTTTCTTTTTTTTTCTCTTGAACTCGACGGATCTATGCGGTGTGAAATACCGCACAGAT
GCGTAAGGAGAAAATACCGCATCAGGAAATTGTAAGCGTTAATATTTTGTTAAAATTCGCGTTAAATTTT
TGTTAAATCAGCTCATTTTTTAACCAATAGGCCGAAATCGGCAAAATCCCTTATAAATCAAAAGAATAGA
CCGAGATAGGGT
[37 nt withheld, positions 1553-1589]
AAAGAACGTGGACTCCAACGTCAAAGG
[49 nt withheld, positions 1617-1665]
T
[91 nt withheld, positions 1667-1757]
G
[124 nt withheld, positions 1759-1882]
CCATTCGCCATTCAGGCTGCGCAACTGTTGGGAAGGGCGATCGGTGCGGGCCTCTTCGCTATTACGCCAG
CTGGCGAAAGGGGGATGTGCTGCAAGGCGATTAAGTTGGGTAACGCCAGGGTTTTCCCAGTCACGACGTT
GTAAAACGACGGCCAGTGAATTGTAATACGACTCACTATAGGGCGAATTGGAGCTCCACCGCGGTGGCGG
CCGCAAATTAAAGCCTTCGAGCGTCCCAAAACCTTCTCAAGCAAGGTTTTCAGTATAATGTTACATGCGT
ACACGCGTCTGTACAGAAAAAAAAGAAAAATTTGAAATATAAATAACGTTCTTAATACTAACATAACTAT
AAAAAAATAAATAGGGACCTAGACTTCAGGTTGTCTAACTCCTTCCTTTTCGGTTAGAGCGGATGTGGGG
GGAGGGCGTGAATGTAAGCGTGACATAACTAATTACATGACTCGAGTTAATTAAGCTTGTGCCCCAGTTT
GCTAGGGAGGTCGCAGTATCTGGCCACTGCCACCTCGTGCTGCTCGACGTAGGTCTCGTTGTTGGCCTCC
TTGATTCTTTCCAGTCTGTAGTCCACATAGTAGACGCCAGGCATCTTGAGGTTCTTAGCGGGTTTCTTGG
ATCTATATGTGGTCTTGATGTTTGCGATCAGATGGCTCCCGCCCACGAGCTTCAGGGCCATGTCGTTTCT
GCCTTCCAGGCCGCCGTCAGCGGGGTACAGCGTCTCGGTGAAGGCCTCCCAGCCGAGTGTTTTCTTCTGC
ATCACAGGGCCGTTGGATGTGAAGTTCACCCCTCTGATCTTGACGTTGTAGATGAGGCAGCCGTCCTGGA
GGCTGGTGTCCTGGGTAGCGGTCAGCACGCCCCCGTCTTCGTATGTGGTGACTCTCTCCCATGTGAAGCC
CTCAGGGAAGGACTGCTTGAAGAAGTCGGGGATGCCCTGGGTGTGGTTGATGAAGGTCTTGCTGCCGTAG
AGGAAGCTAGTAGCCAGGATGTCGAAGGCGAAGGGGAGAGGGCCGCCCTCGACCACCTTGATTCTCATGG
TCTGGGTGCCCTCGTAGGGCTTGCCTTCGCCCTCGGATGTGCACTTGAAGTGATGGTTGTCCACGGTGCC
CTCCATGTACAGCTTCATGTGCATGTTCTCCTTAATCAGCTCGCTCATAGATCTGGTACCCGGGGATCCG
GAAGAGTAGGCGCGCTTCTGGAAAGCCTGGCGGGTGGTGGCGTTGACGATGGAGGTCATCTGGGTGCGCT
TGAGGGTCTGGAGGGGGGAGCCAGTCTGGATGGTGCGCTTGCTGACCTGAGCAACGCGGACAGCAGGGCG
GGCAACCTTGGCGGAAGCAGCCATCCGGGAGGCCAGGCGAGAGGCGAGGACACGAGTGGAGGCCATACTA
GTTCTAGAATCCGTCGAAACTAAGTTCTGGTGTTTTAAAACTAAAAAAAAGACTAACTATAAAAGTAGAA
TTTAAGAAGTTTAAGAAATAGATTTACAGAATTACAATCAATACCTACCGTCTTTATATACTTATTAGTC
AAGTAGGGGAATAATTTCAGGGAACTGGTTTCAACCTTTTTTTTCAGCTTTTTCCAAATCAGAGAGAGCA
GAAGGTAATAGAAGGTGTAAGAAAATGAGATAGATACATGCGTGGGTCAATTGCCTTGTGTCATCATTTA
CTCCAGGCAGGTTGCATCACTCCATTGAGGTTGTGCCCGTTTTTTGCCTGTTTGTGCCCCTGTTCTCTGT
AGTTGCGCTAAGAGAATGGACCTATGAACTGATGGTTGGTGAAGAAAACAATATTTTGGTGCTGGGATTC
TTTTTTTTTCTGGATGCCAGCTTAAAAAGCGGGCTCCATTATATTTAGTGGATGCCAGGAATAAACTGTT
CACCCAGACACCTACGATGTTATATATTCTGTGTAACCCGCCCCCTATTTTGGGCATGTACGGGTTACAG
CAGAATTAAAAGGCTAATTTTTTGACTAAATAAAGTTAGGAAAATCACTACTATTAATTATTTACGTATT
CTTTGAAATGGCGAGTATTGATAATGATAAACTGAGCTCCACCGCGGTGGCGGCCGCTCTAGAACTAGTG
GATCCCCCGGGCTGCAGGAATTCGATATCAAGCTTATCGATACCGTCGACCTCGAGGGGGGGCCCGGTAC
CAGCTTTTGTTCCCTTTAGTGAGGGTTAATTTCGAGCTTGGCGTAATCATGGTCATAGCTGTTTCCTGTG
TGAAATTGTTATCCGCTCACAATTCCACACAACATACGAGCCGGAAGCATAAAGTGTAAAGCCTGGGGTG
CCTAATGAGTGAGCTAACTCACATTAATTGCGTTGCGCTCACTGCCCGCTTTCCAGTCGGGAAACCTGTC
GTGCCAGCTGCATTAATGAATCGGCCAACGCGCGGGGAGAGGCGGTTTGCGTATTGGGCGCTCTTCCGCT
TCCTCGCTCACTGACTCGCTGCGCTCGGTCGTTCGGCTGCGGCGAGCGGTATCAGCTCACTCAAAGGCGG
TAATACGGTTATCCACAGAATCAGGGGATAACGCAGGAAAGAACATGTGAGCAAAAGGCCAGCAAAAGGC
CAGGAACCGTAAAAAGGCCGCGTTGCTGGCGTTTTTCCATAGGCTCCGCCCCCCTGACGAGCATCACAAA
AATCGACGCTCAAGTCAGAGGTGGCGAAACCCGACAGGACTATAAAGATACCAGGCGTTTCCCCCTGGAA
GCTCCCTCGTGCGCTCTCCTGTTCCGACCCTGCCGCTTACCGGATACCTGTCCGCCTTTCTCCCTTCGGG
AAGCGTGGCGCTTTCTCATAGCTCACGCTGTAGGTATCTCAGTTCGGTGTAGGTCGTTCGCTCCAAGCTG
GGCTGTGTGCACGAACCCCCCGTTCAGCCCGACCGCTGCGCCTTATCCGGTAACTATCGTCTTGAGTCCA
ACCCGGTAAGACACGACTTATCGCCACTGGCAGCAGCCACTGGTAACAGGATTAGCAGAGCGAGGTATGT
AGGCGGTGCTACAGAGTTCTTGAAGTGGTGGCCTAACTACGGCTACACTAGAAGAACAGTATTTGGTATC
TGCGCTCTGCTGAAGCCAGTTACCTTCGGAAAAAGAGTTGGTAGCTCTTGATCCGGCAAACAAACCACCG
CTGGTAGCGGTGGTTTTTTTGTTTGCAAGCAGCAGATTACGCGCAGAAAAAAAGGATCTCAAGAAGATCC
TTTGATCTTTTCTACGGGGTCTGACGCTCAGTGGAACGAAAACTCACGTTAAGGGATTTTGGTCATGAGA
TTATCAAAAAGGATCTTCACCTAGATCCTTTTAAATTAAAAATGAAGTTTTAAATCAATCTAAAGTATAT
ATGAGTAAACTTGGTCTGACAGTTACCAATGCTTAATCAGTGAGGCACCTATCTCAGCGATCTGTCTATT
TCGTTCATCCATAGTTGCCTGACTCCCCGTCGTGTAGATAACTACGATACGGGAGGGCTTACCATCTGGC
CCCAGTGCTGCAATGATACCGCGAGACCCACGCTCACCGGCTCCAGATTTATCAGCAATAAACCAGCCAG
CCGGAAGGGCCGAGCGCAGAAGTGGTCCTGCAACTTTATCCGCCTCCATCCAGTCTATTAATTGTTGCCG
GGAAGCTAGAGTAAGTAGTTCGCCAGTTAATAGTTTGCGCAACGTTGTTGCCATTGCTACAGGCATCGTG
GTGTCACGCTCGTCGTTTGGTATGGCTTCATTCAGCTCCGGTTCCCAACGATCAAGGCGAGTTACATGAT
CCCCCATGTTGTGCAAAAAAGCGGTTAGCTCCTTCGGTCCTCCGATCGTTGTCAGAAGTAAGTTGGCCGC
AGTGTTATCACTCATGGTTATGGCAGCACTGCATAATTCTCTTACTGTCATGCCATCCGTAAGATGCTTT
TCTGTGACTGGTGAGTACTCAACCAAGTCATTCTGAGAATAGTGTATGCGGCGACCGAGTTGCTCTTGCC
CGGCGTCAATACGGGATAATACCGCGCCACATAGCAGAACTTTAAAAGTGCTCATCATTGGAAAACGTTC
TTCGGGGCGAAAACTCTCAAGGATCTTACCGCTGTTGAGATCCAGTTCGATGTAACCCACTCGTGCACCC
AACTGATCTTCAGCATCTTTTACTTTCACCAGCGTTTCTGGGTGAGCAAAAACAGGAAGGCAAAATGCCG
CAAAAAAGGGAATAAGGGCGACACGGAAATGTTGAATACTCATACTCTTCCTTTTTCAATATTATTGAAG
CATTTATCAGGGTTATTGTCTCATGAGCGGATACATATTTGAATGTATTTAGAAAAATAAACAAATAGGG
GTTCCGCGCACATTTCCCCGAAAAGTGCCACCTGACGGATCGCTTGCCTGTAACTTACACGCGCCTCGTA
TCTTTTAATGATGGAATAATTTGGGAATTTACTCTGTGTTTATTTATTTTTATGTTTTGTATTTGGATTT
TAGAAAGTAAATAAAGAAGGTAGAAGAGTTACGGAATGAAGAAAAAAAAATAAACAAAGGTTTAAAAAAT
TTCAACAAAAAGCGTACTTTACATATATATTTATTAGACAAGAAAAGCAGATTAAATAGATATACATTCG
ATTAACGATAAGTAAAATGTAAAATCACAGGATTTTCGTGTGTGGTCTTCTACACAGACAAGATGAAACA
ATTCGGCATTAATACCTGAGAGCAGGAAGAGCAAGATAAAAGGTAGTATTTGTTGGCGATCCCCCTAGAG
TCTTTTACATCTTCGGAAAACAAAAACTATTTTTTCTTTAATTTCTTTTTTTACTTTCTATTTTTAATTT
ATATATTTATATTAAAAAATTTAAATTATAATTATTTTTATAGCACGTGATGAAAAGGACCCTAAGAAAC
CATTATTATCATGACATTAACCTATAAAAATAGGCGTATCACGAGGCCCTTTCGTC
Features (pLannotate 1.2.2; 24 found; start..end, strand, type, name):
    137..186     +  misc_feature   bom (fragment): basis of mobility region from pBR322
    187..267     -  CDS            MRM1 (fragment): MRM1_YEAST - Also known as PET56 From Saccharomyces cerevisiae (strain ATCC 204508 / S288c) (Baker's yeast).
    317..504     +  promoter       HIS3 promoter: S. cerevisiae HIS3
    505..1167    +  CDS            HIS3: imidazoleglycerol-phosphate dehydratase, required for histidine biosynthesis; S. cerevisiae HIS3; yeast auxotrophic marker
   1375..1426    +  misc_feature   bom (fragment): basis of mobility region from pBR322
   1454..1882    -  rep_origin     f1 ori (sequence partly withheld): f1 bacteriophage origin of replication; arrow indicates direction of (+) strand synthesis
   1886..2043    -  CDS            lacZα (fragment): LacZα fragment of β-galactosidase; lacZ fragment
   2046..2064    +  promoter       T7 promoter: promoter for bacteriophage T7 RNA polymerase
   2073..2096    +  misc_feature   MCS (fragment): pBluescript multiple cloning site
   2095..2342    -  terminator     CYC1 terminator: S. cerevisiae CYC1; transcription terminator for CYC1
   2349..3050    -  CDS            TagBFP: monomeric blue fluorescent protein mammalian codon-optimized
   3072..3278    -  CDS            oli (fragment): ATP9_NEUCR - Also known as atp-9, atp9, prl-1. Experimental evidence at protein level: Swiss-Prot protein existence level 1. Mitochondrial membrane ATP synthase (F(1)F(0) ATP synthase or Complex V) produces ATP from ADP in the presence of a proton gradient across the membrane which is generated by electron transport complexes of the respiratory chain. F-type ATPases consist of two structural domains, F(1) - containing the extramembraneous catalytic core and F(0) - containing the membrane proton channel, linked together by a central stalk and a peripheral stalk. During catalysis, ATP synthesis
   3296..3939    -  promoter       GAP promoter: S. cerevisiae TDH3; promoter for glyceraldehyde-3-phosphate dehydrogenase
   3946..4053    +  misc_feature   MCS: pBluescript multiple cloning site
   4065..4083    -  promoter       T3 promoter: promoter for bacteriophage T3 RNA polymerase
   4128..4144    -  protein_bind   lac operator: The lac repressor binds to the lac operator to inhibit transcription in E. coli. This inhibition can be relieved by adding lactose or isopropyl-β-D-thiogalactopyranoside (IPTG). lac repressor encoded by lacI
   4152..4182    -  promoter       lac promoter: promoter for the E. coli lac operon
   4197..4218    -  protein_bind   CAP binding site: CAP binding activates transcription in the presence of cAMP. E. coli catabolite activator protein
   4231..4323    -  CDS            lacI (fragment): lac repressor; lacI; The lac repressor binds to the lac operator to inhibit transcription in E. coli. This inhibition can be relieved by adding lactose or isopropyl-β-D-thiogalactopyranoside (IPTG).
   4506..5094    -  rep_origin     ori: high-copy-number ColE1/pMB1/pBR322/pUC origin of replication
   5265..6125    -  CDS            AmpR: β-lactamase; bla; confers resistance to ampicillin, carbenicillin, and related antibiotics
   6126..6230    -  promoter       AmpR promoter: bla
   6260..6763    -  misc_feature   CEN/ARS: S. cerevisiae CEN6 centromere fused to an autonomously replicating sequence
   6838..35      +  CDS            rop (fragment) (across the origin): Rop protein, which maintains plasmids at low copy number; rop
