[The description below was written by a language model from this plasmid's Addgene catalogue record and pLannotate feature annotations shown in this document.]
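Description:
pJW1664 is a low-copy yeast expression plasmid built on the pRS313 shuttle backbone. In Saccharomyces cerevisiae it is maintained through a CEN6/ARS element, which gives stable, roughly single-copy inheritance, and it is selected by the HIS3 auxotrophic marker expressed from its own promoter. In E. coli it replicates from a high-copy ColE1/pUC-type origin and is selected with ampicillin through the bla gene. The backbone also retains the f1 origin, the pBluescript-derived multiple cloning site with flanking T7 and T3 promoters, and remnants of the lacZα/lac promoter region.

The payload is a single expression cassette, inserted by Gibson assembly, in which the TDH3 (GAP) promoter, a strong constitutive glycolytic promoter, drives a Su9 presequence fused at its C terminus to the monomeric blue fluorescent protein TagBFP, followed by the CYC1 terminator. Su9 is the N-terminal targeting region of ATP synthase subunit 9 and is widely used to direct cargo proteins into the mitochondrial matrix. The catalogue entry gives the fragment as amino acids 1–76 and lists the species as budding yeast, whereas the sequence annotation matches this segment to the Neurospora crassa ATP9 protein and covers about 69 codons, so the two sources differ on origin and extent.

The construct serves as a blue fluorescent mitochondrial marker for live-cell imaging in his3 yeast strains, compatible with green and red reporters. It was deposited with a study of how the signal recognition particle contributes to protein-targeting efficiency and specificity. The depositor and repository sequences differ by a few nucleotides and in the annotated orientation of CEN/ARS, but they show the same overall architecture.
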