Addgene plasmid #112038: pJW1664
Purpose: CEN/ARS plasmid expression of mitochondrial Su9-TagBFP marked with HIS
Depositing lab: Jonathan Weissman. Depositing organization: University of California, San Francisco (UCSF). Publication: Defining the physiological role of SRP in protein-targeting efficiency and specificity. Costa EA, Subramanian K, Nunnari J, Weissman JS. Science. 2018 Jan 18. pii: science.aar3607. doi: 10.1126/science.aar3607. PubMed 29348368.
Backbone
  Vector backbone: pRS313
  Vector type: Yeast Expression
  Selectable markers: HIS3
Growth in bacteria
  Bacterial resistance: Ampicillin, 100 μg/mL
  Growth temperature: 37°C
  Growth strain: DH5alpha
  Copy number: Unknown
Gene/Insert
  Gene/Insert name: Su9
  Species: S. cerevisiae (budding yeast)
  Mutation: amino acids 1-76
  Tag / fusion protein: TagBFP (C terminal on insert)
  Cloning method: Gibson Cloning
  Sequencing primers: 5′ CCAGTTCCCTGAAATTATTCC
Terms and licenses: Academic/Nonprofit Terms; Industry Terms: Not Available to Industry
How to cite: pJW1664 was a gift from Jonathan Weissman (Addgene plasmid # 112038 ; http://n2t.net/addgene:112038 ; RRID:Addgene_112038)
